Addgene plasmid #204309: pJAT21
Purpose: For generating targeting inversions. N-terminal split GFP, expressed in abdomen and mouthparts
Depositing lab: David Stern. Publication: The Janelia Atalanta plasmids provide a simple and efficient CRISPR/Cas9-mediated homology directed repair platform for Drosophila. Stern D, Kim E, Behrman E. bioRxiv 2023.06.17.545412 10.1101/2023.06.17.545412.
Backbone
  Vector backbone: Janelia Atalanta cloning plasmid
  Vector type: CRISPR
  Selectable markers: ccdB, SacB
Growth in bacteria
  Bacterial resistance: Spectinomycin, 50 μg/mL
  Growth temperature: 37°C
  Growth strain: ccdB Survival
  Growth instructions: Spectinomycin is in the backbone. Chlor and Amp are in the Gateway cloning arms. The plasmids can be maintained on any single of these antibiotics. Depositor typically grows them in Amp or Spec.
  Copy number: High Copy
Gene/Insert
  Gene/Insert name: ie1-GFPn (alt name: pJAT21{dU6-3-attR3-Amp-ccdB-attR4-ie1-GFPn-attR5-Chlor-SacB-attR6})
  Species: Synthetic
  Promoter: ie1
  Cloning method: Unknown
Terms and licenses: Academic/Nonprofit Terms; Industry Terms: Not Available to Industry
Depositor comments: Please visit https://www.biorxiv.org/content/10.1101/2023.06.17.545412v1 for bioRxiv preprint.
How to cite: pJAT21 was a gift from David Stern (Addgene plasmid # 204309 ; http://n2t.net/addgene:204309 ; RRID:Addgene_204309)
