[The description below was written by a language model from this plasmid's Addgene catalogue record and pLannotate feature annotations shown in this document.]
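Description:
pJAT21 is a member of the Janelia Atalanta plasmid series, a Gateway-based cloning platform for building donor constructs for CRISPR/Cas9-mediated homology-directed repair in Drosophila. The backbone carries a high-copy ColE1/pUC-type origin and an aadA spectinomycin/streptomycin resistance gene. Because the plasmid contains ccdB, it is propagated in a ccdB-tolerant strain, and it can be maintained on spectinomycin, ampicillin or chloramphenicol, since the latter two markers sit within the Gateway cassettes.

The payload is arranged as dU6-3–attR3–AmpR–ccdB–attR4–ie1-GFPn–attR5–CmR–SacB–attR6. Each of the two attR-flanked cassettes pairs a positive marker with a counter-selectable one: ccdB (a gyrase poison) in the first and SacB (sucrose sensitivity) in the second. This arrangement lets LR recombination events that replace both cassettes be selected. The annotation labels the attR4 position as an attR2 fragment plus attB4, which probably reflects similarity between site variants. In this platform the cassettes are presumably the entry points for homology arms, and the Drosophila U6-3 RNA polymerase III promoter immediately upstream of attR3 is positioned to drive a guide RNA delivered with the first insert, although the record does not spell this out.

Between the cassettes lies the fixed marker. The baculovirus hr5 enhancer and IE1 promoter drive an N-terminal fragment of superfolder GFP, followed by an SV40 large T antigen fragment and poly(A) signal. According to the record, this split-GFP half is expressed in the abdomen and mouthparts and the plasmid is intended for generating targeted inversions. Fluorescence would presumably appear only when this half is combined with a complementary C-terminal GFP fragment, but the record does not describe that partner construct.
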