Features (pLannotate 1.2.2; 29 found; start..end, strand, type, name):
    531..614     +  CDS            large T antigen (fragment): large T antigen from SV40 (simian virus 40)
    637..758     +  polyA_signal   SV40 poly(A) signal: SV40 polyadenylation signal
    790..913     +  protein_bind   attR5: mutant version of attR; recombination site for the Gateway® LR reaction LR Clonase™
    936..966     +  promoter       lac UV5 promoter: E. coli lac promoter with an "up" mutation
    990..1019    +  promoter       cat promoter (fragment): promoter of the E. coli cat gene encoding chloramphenicol acetyltransferase
   1020..1676    +  CDS            cat: CAT_ECOLX - Experimental evidence at protein level: Swiss-Prot protein existence level 1. This enzyme is an effector of chloramphenicol resistance in bacteria. From Escherichia coli. This protein is used as a marker in many commonly used cloning vectors, such as pACYC184.
   1688..2133    +  promoter       sacB promoter: sacR; sacB promoter and control region
   2134..3555    +  CDS            SacB: secreted levansucrase that renders bacterial growth sensitive to sucrose; Bacillus subtilis sacB; negative selection marker
   3594..3717    -  protein_bind   attR6: mutant version of attR; recombination site for the Gateway® LR reaction LR Clonase™
   3810..3828    -  promoter       T7 promoter: promoter for bacteriophage T7 RNA polymerase
   4019..4042    +  promoter       Pc promoter (fragment): intI1 (promoter lies within the coding sequence); class 1 integron promoter
   4218..4274    +  CDS            GmR (fragment): gentamycin acetyltransferase; aacC1; confers resistance to gentamycin
   4285..5072    +  CDS            SmR (fragment): aminoglycoside adenylyltransferase (Murphy, 1985); aadA; confers resistance to spectinomycin and streptomycin
   5318..5906    +  rep_origin     ori: high-copy-number ColE1/pMB1/pBR322/pUC origin of replication
   6109..6127    +  promoter       SP6 promoter: promoter for bacteriophage SP6 RNA polymerase
   6204..6624    +  promoter       dU6-3 promoter: RNA polymerase III promoter for Drosophila U6-3 snRNA (Port et al., 2014)
   6631..6754    +  protein_bind   attR3: mutant version of attR; recombination site for the Gateway® LR reaction LR Clonase™
   6777..6807    +  promoter       lac UV5 promoter: E. coli lac promoter with an "up" mutation
   6831..6848    +  promoter       cat promoter (fragment): promoter of the E. coli cat gene encoding chloramphenicol acetyltransferase
   6850..6954    +  promoter       AmpR promoter: bla
   6955..7815    +  CDS            AmpR: β-lactamase; bla; confers resistance to ampicillin, carbenicillin, and related antibiotics
   7816..7898    +  intron         PDK intron (fragment): pdk; modified pyruvate orthophosphate dikinase intron from Flaveria trinervia 3.0
   7989..8147    +  CDS            ccdA (fragment): CCDA_ECO57 - Also known as H, letA. Experimental evidence at protein level: Swiss-Prot protein existence level 1. Antitoxin component of a type II toxin-antitoxin (TA) system which inhibits the post-segregational killing (PSK) of plasmid-free cells, also referred to as a plasmid addiction system. Binds to and blocks the activity of CcdB; will also remove bound CcdB protein from the CcdB-GyrA complex by forming a CcdA-CcdB complex, a process termed rejuvenation. Functions as a transcriptional corepressor for the ccdAB operon, repression also requires CcdB (By similarity). From Escherichia coli
   8152..8454    +  CDS            ccdB: CCDB_ECOLI - Also known as G, letB, letD. Experimental evidence at protein level: Swiss-Prot protein existence level 1. Toxic component of a type II toxin-antitoxin (TA) system, functioning in plasmid maintainence. Responsible for the post- segregational killing (PSK) of plasmid-free cells, also referred to as a plasmid addiction system. Half-life of over 2 hours. Cell killing by CcdB is accompanied by filamentation, defects in chromosome and plasmid segregation, defects in cell division, formation of anucleate cells, decreased DNA synthesis and plasmid loss. Interferes with the activity of DN
   8495..8604    -  protein_bind   attR2 (fragment): mutant version of attR; recombination site for the Gateway® LR reaction LR Clonase™
   8598..8618    -  protein_bind   attB4: mutant version of attB; core recombination site for the Gateway® BP reaction BP Clonase™
   8670..9152    +  enhancer       hr5 enhancer: Autographa californica hr5; baculovirus early transcription enhancer
   9156..9747    +  promoter       IE1 promoter: promoter of the ie1 gene from the baculovirus Autographa californica
   9753..526     +  CDS            Superfolder GFP (fragment) (across the origin): Superfolder GFP is a basic (constitutively fluorescent) green fluorescent protein published in 2005, derived from Aequorea victoria. It is reported to be a very rapidly-maturing weak dimer.
>Addgene plasmid #204309 | pJAT21 | addgene full sequence | sequence record 405852 | Addgene NGS Result
CGGCAAGCTGACCCTGAAGTTCATCTGCACCACCGGCAAGCTGCCCGTGCCCTGGCCCACCCTGGTGACC
ACCCTGACCTACGGCGTGCAGTGCTTCAGCCGCTACTCCGATCACATGAAGCGCCACGATTTCTTCAAGA
GCGCCATGCCCGAGGGCTACGTGCAGGAGCGCACCATCAGCTTCAAGGATGATGGCAAGTACAAGACCCG
CGCCGTGGTGAAGTTCGAGGGCGATACCCTGGTGAACCGCATCGGGCTGAAGGGCACCGATTTCAAGGAG
GATGGCAACATCCTGGGCCACAAGCTGGAGTACAACTTCAACAGCCACAACGTGTACATCACCGCCGATA
AGCAGAAGAACGGCATCAAGGCCAACTTCACCGTGCGCCACAACGTGGAGGATGGCAGCGTGCAGCTGGC
CGATCACTACCAGCAGAACACCCCCATCGGCGATGGCCCCGTGCTGCTGCCCGATAACCACTACCTGAGC
ACCCAGACCGTGCTGAGCAAGGATCCCAACGAGAAGTAAAGATCATAATCAGCCATACCACATTTGTAGA
GGTTTTACTTGCTTTAAAAAACCTCCCACACCTCCCCCTGAACCTGAAACATAAAATGAATGCAATTGTT
GTTGTTAACTTGTTTATTGCAGCTTATAATGGTTACAAATAAAGCAATAGCATCACAAATTTCACAAATA
AAGCATTTTTTTCACTGCATTCTAGTTGTGGTTTGTCCAAACTCATCAATGTATCTTAAAGCTTATCGAT
ACGCCCATGGTCTCACCATCAACTTTGTATACAAAAGTTGAACGAGAAACGTAAAATGATATAAATATCA
ATATATTAAATTAGATTTTGCATAAAAAACAGACTACATAATACTGTAAAACACAACATATCCAGTCACT
ATGGGCCGCATTAGGCACCCCAGGCTTTACACTTTATGCTTCCGGCTCGTATAATGTGTGGATTTTGAGT
TAGGATCCGTCGAGATTTTCAGGAGCTAAGGAAGCTAAAATGGAGAAAAAAATCACTGGATATACCACCG
TTGATATATCCCAATGGCATCGTAAAGAACATTTTGAGGCATTTCAGTCAGTTGCTCAATGTACCTATAA
CCAGACCGTTCAGCTGGATATTACGGCCTTTTTAAAGACCGTAAAGAAAAATAAGCACAAGTTTTATCCG
GCCTTTATTCACATTCTTGCCCGCCTGATGAATGCTCATCCGGAATTCCGTATGGCAATGAAAGACGGTG
AGCTGGTGATATGGGATAGTGTTCACCCTTGTTACACCGTTTTCCATGAGCAAACTGAAACGTTTTCATC
GCTCTGGAGTGAATACCACGACGATTTCCGGCAGTTTCTACACATATATTCGCAAGATGTGGCGTGTTAC
GGTGAAAACCTGGCCTATTTCCCTAAAGGGTTTATTGAGAATATGTTTTTCGTGTCAGCCAATCCCTGGG
TGAGTTTCACCAGTTTTGATTTAAACGTGGCCAATATGGACAACTTCTTCGCCCCCGTTTTCACCATGGG
CAAATATTATACGCAAGGCGACAAGGTGCTGATGCCGCTGGCGATTCAGGTTCATCATGCCGTTTGTGAT
GGCTTCCATGTCGGCAGAATGCTTAATGAATTACAACAGTACTGCGATGAGTGGCAGGGCGGGGCGTAAA
CGCGTGGCACATATACCTGCCGTTCACTATTATTTAGTGAAATGAGATATTATGATATTTTCTGAATTGT
GATTAAAAAGGCAACTTTATGCCCATGCAACAGAAACTATAAAAAATACAGAGAATGAAAAGAAACAGAT
AGATTTTTTAGTTCTTTAGGCCCGTAGTCTGCAAATCCTTTTATGATTTTCTATCAAACAAAAGAGGAAA
ATAGACCAGTTGCAATCCAAACGAGAGTCTAATAGAATGAGGTCGAAAAGTAAATCGCGCGGGTTTGTTA
CTGATAAAGCAGGCAAGACCTAAAATGTGTAAAGGGCAAAGTGTATACTTTGGCGTCACCCCTTACATAT
TTTAGGTCTTTTTTTATTGTGCGTAACTAACTTGCCATCTTCAAACAGGAGGGCTGGAAGAAGCAGACCG
CTAACACAGTACATAAAAAAGGAGACATGAACGATGAACATCAAAAAGTTTGCAAAACAAGCAACAGTAT
TAACCTTTACTACCGCACTGCTGGCAGGAGGCGCAACTCAAGCGTTTGCGAAAGAAACGAACCAAAAGCC
ATATAAGGAAACATACGGCATTTCCCATATTACACGCCATGATATGCTGCAAATCCCTGAACAGCAAAAA
AATGAAAAATATCAAGTTCCTGAATTCGATTCGTCCACAATTAAAAATATCTCTTCTGCAAAAGGCCTGG
ACGTTTGGGACAGCTGGCCATTACAAAACGCTGACGGCACTGTCGCAAACTATCACGGCTACCACATCGT
CTTTGCATTAGCCGGAGATCCTAAAAATGCGGATGACACATCGATTTACATGTTCTATCAAAAAGTCGGC
GAAACTTCTATTGACAGCTGGAAAAACGCTGGCCGCGTCTTTAAAGACAGCGACAAATTCGATGCAAATG
ATTCTATCCTAAAAGACCAAACACAAGAATGGTCAGGTTCAGCCACATTTACATCTGACGGAAAAATCCG
TTTATTCTACACTGATTTCTCCGGTAAACATTACGGCAAACAAACACTGACAACTGCACAAGTTAACGTA
TCAGCATCAGACAGCTCTTTGAACATCAACGGTGTAGAGGATTATAAATCAATCTTTGACGGTGACGGAA
AAACGTATCAAAATGTACAGCAGTTCATCGATGAAGGCAACTACAGCTCAGGCGACAACCATACGCTGAG
AGATCCTCACTACGTAGAAGATAAAGGCCACAAATACTTAGTATTTGAAGCAAACACTGGAACTGAAGAT
GGCTACCAAGGCGAAGAATCTTTATTTAACAAAGCATACTATGGCAAAAGCACATCATTCTTCCGTCAAG
AAAGTCAAAAACTTCTGCAAAGCGATAAAAAACGCACGGCTGAGTTAGCAAACGGCGCTCTCGGTATGAT
TGAGCTAAACGATGATTACACACTGAAAAAAGTGATGAAACCGCTGATTGCATCTAACACAGTAACAGAT
GAAATTGAACGCGCGAACGTCTTTAAAATGAACGGCAAATGGTACCTGTTCACTGACTCCCGCGGATCAA
AAATGACGATTGACGGCATTACGTCTAACGATATTTACATGCTTGGTTATGTTTCTAATTCTTTAACTGG
CCCATACAAGCCGCTGAACAAAACTGGCCTTGTGTTAAAAATGGATCTTGATCCTAACGATGTAACCTTT
ACTTACTCACACTTCGCTGTACCTCAAGCGAAAGGAAACAATGTCGTGATTACAAGCTATATGACAAACA
GAGGATTCTACGCAGACAAACAATCAACGTTTGCGCCAAGCTTCCTGCTGAACATCAAAGGCAAGAAAAC
ATCTGTTGTCAAAGACAGCATCCTTGAACAAGGACAATTAACAGTTAACAAATAAATGTCAGGCTCCCTT
ATACACAGCCAGTCTGCACGTCGCATAGTGACTGGATATGTTGTGTTTTACAGTATTATGTAGTCTGTTT
TTTATGCAAAATCTAATTTAATATATTGATATTTATATCATTTTACGTTTCTCGTTCAACTTTTTAATAC
AAAGTTGCCTCCGGAACATAATGGTGCATCTAGATGCCCATTCCTGTAGACTTCTTAATTAAGACGTCAG
AATTCTCGAGGCGGCCGCATGTGAGTCTCCCTATAGTGAGTCGTATTAATTTCGCGGGCGCGTCAGCGGG
AGAGCCGTTGTAAGGCGGCAGACTTTGCTCATGTTACCGATGCTATTCGGAAGAACGGCAACTAAGCTGC
CGGGTTTGAAACACGGATGATCTCGCGGAGGGTAGCATGTTGATTGTAACGATGACAGAGCGTTGCTGCC
TGTGATCAATTCGGGCACGAACCCAGTGGACATAAGCCTGTTCGGTTCGTAAGCTGTAATGCAAGTAGCG
TATGCGCTCACGCAACTGGTCCAGAACCTTGACCGAACGCAGCGGTGGTAACGGCGCAGTGGCGGTTTTC
ATGGCTTGTTATGACTGTTTTTTTGGGGTACAGTCTATGCCTCGGGCATCCAAGCAGCAAGCGCGTTACG
CCGTGGGTCGATGTTTGATGTTATGGAGCAGCAACGATGTTACGCAGCAGGGCAGTCGCCCTAAAACAAA
GTTAAACATCATGGGGGAAGCGGTGATCGCCGAAGTATCGACTCAACTATCAGAGGTAGTTGGCGTCATC
GAGCGCCATCTCGAACCGACGTTGCTGGCCGTACATTTGTACGGCTCCGCAGTGGATGGCGGCCTGAAGC
CACACAGTGATATTGATTTGCTGGTTACGGTGACCGTAAGGCTTGATGAAACAACGCGGCGAGCTTTGAT
CAACGACCTTTTGGAAACTTCGGCTTCCCCTGGAGAGAGCGAGATTCTCCGCGCTGTAGAAGTCACCATT
GTTGTGCACGACGACATCATTCCGTGGCGTTATCCAGCTAAGCGCGAACTGCAATTTGGAGAATGGCAGC
GCAATGACATTCTTGCAGGTATCTTCGAGCCAGCCACGATCGACATTGATCTGGCTATCTTGCTGACAAA
AGCAAGAGAACATAGCGTTGCCTTGGTAGGTCCAGCGGCGGAGGAACTCTTTGATCCGGTTCCTGAACAG
GATCTATTTGAGGCGCTAAATGAAACCTTAACGCTATGGAACTCGCCGCCCGACTGGGCTGGCGATGAGC
GAAATGTAGTGCTTACGTTGTCCCGCATTTGGTACAGCGCAGTAACCGGCAAAATCGCGCCGAAGGATGT
CGCTGCCGACTGGGCAATGGAGCGCCTGCCGGCCCAGTATCAGCCCGTCATACTTGAAGCTAGACAGGCT
TATCTTGGACAAGAAGAAGATCGCTTGGCCTCGCGCGCAGATCAGTTGGAAGAATTTGTCCACTACGTGA
AAGGCGAGATCACCAAGGTAGTCGGCAAATAATGTCTAGCTAGAAATTCGTTCAAGCCGACGCCGCTTCG
CGGCGCGGCTTAACTCAAGCGTTAGATGCACTAAGCACATAATTGCTCACAGCCAAACTATCAGGTCAAG
TCTGCTTTTATTATTTTTAAGCGTGCATAATAAGCCCTACACAAATTGGGAGATATATCATGCATGACCA
AAATCCCTTAACGTGAGTTTTCGTTCCACTGAGCGTCAGACCCCGTAGAAAAGATCAAAGGATCTTCTTG
AGATCCTTTTTTTCTGCGCGTAATCTGCTGCTTGCAAACAAAAAAACCACCGCTACCAGCGGTGGTTTGT
TTGCCGGATCAAGAGCTACCAACTCTTTTTCCGAAGGTAACTGGCTTCAGCAGAGCGCAGATACCAAATA
CTGTCCTTCTAGTGTAGCCGTAGTTAGGCCACCACTTCAAGAACTCTGTAGCACCGCCTACATACCTCGC
TCTGCTAATCCTGTTACCAGTGGCTGCTGCCAGTGGCGATAAGTCGTGTCTTACCGGGTTGGACTCAAGA
CGATAGTTACCGGATAAGGCGCAGCGGTCGGGCTGAACGGGGGGTTCGTGCACACAGCCCAGCTTGGAGC
GAACGACCTACACCGAACTGAGATACCTACAGCGTGAGCTATGAGAAAGCGCCACGCTTCCCGAAGGGAG
AAAGGCGGACAGGTATCCGGTAAGCGGCAGGGTCGGAACAGGAGAGCGCACGAGGGAGCTTCCAGGGGGA
AACGCCTGGTATCTTTATAGTCCTGTCGGGTTTCGCCACCTCTGACTTGAGCGTCGATTTTTGTGATGCT
CGTCAGGGGGGCGGAGCCTATGGAAAAACGCCAGCAACGCGGCCTTTTTACGGTTCCTGGCCTTTTGCTG
GCCTTTTGCTCACATGTTCTTTCCTGCGTTATCCCCTGATTCTGTGGATAACCGTATTACCGCCTTTGAG
TGAGCTGATACCGCTCGCCGCAGCCGAACGACCGAGCGCAGCGAGTCAGTGAGCGAGGAAATCGTCACCT
GCAGGAAGGTTTAAACGCATTTAGGTGACACTATAGAAGTGTGTATCGCTCGAGGGATCCGAATTCGAAG
TCTTGGTACGGAGGGGATCCGATCGACAAGCCGAACATATGGGTTTTTTGCTCACCTGTGATTGCTCCTA
CTCAAATACAAAAACATCAAATTTTCTGTCAATAAAGCATATTTATTTATATTTATTTTACAGGAAAGAA
TTCCTTTTAAAGTGTATTTTAACCTATAATGAAAAACGATTAAAAAAAATACATAAAATAATTCGAAAAT
TTTTGAATAGCCCAGGTTGATAAAAATTCATTTCATACGTTTTATAACTTATGCCCCTAAGTATTTTTTG
ACCATAGTGTTTCAATTCTACATTAATTTTACAGAGTAGAATGAAACGCCACCTACTCAGCCAAGAGGCG
AAAAGGTTAGCTCGCCAAGCAGAGAGGGCGCCAGTGCTCACTACTTTTTATAATTCTCAACTTCTTTTTC
CAGACTCAGTTCGTATATATAGACCTATTTTCAATTTAACGTCGGGGCCTCAACTTTGTATAATAAAGTT
GAACGAGAAACGTAAAATGATATAAATATCAATATATTAAATTAGATTTTGCATAAAAAACAGACTACAT
AATACTGTAAAACACAACATATCCAGTCACTATGGGCCGCATTAGGCACCCCAGGCTTTACACTTTATGC
TTCCGGCTCGTATAATGTGTGGATTTTGAGTTAGGATCCGTCGAGATTTTCAGGAGCTACGCGGAACCCC
TATTTGTTTATTTTTCTAAATACATTCAAATATGTATCCGCTCATGAGACAATAACCCTGATAAATGCTT
CAATAATATTGAAAAAGGAAGAGTATGAGTATTCAACATTTCCGTGTCGCCCTTATTCCCTTTTTTGCGG
CATTTTGCCTTCCTGTTTTTGCTCACCCAGAAACGCTGGTGAAAGTAAAAGATGCTGAAGATCAGTTGGG
TGCACGAGTGGGTTACATCGAACTGGATCTCAACAGCGGTAAGATCCTTGAGAGTTTTCGCCCCGAAGAA
CGTTTTCCAATGATGAGCACTTTTAAAGTTCTGCTATGTGGCGCGGTATTATCCCGTATTGACGCCGGGC
AAGAGCAACTCGGTCGCCGCATACACTATTCTCAGAATGACTTGGTTGAGTACTCACCAGTCACAGAAAA
GCATCTTACGGATGGCATGACAGTAAGAGAATTATGCAGTGCTGCCATAACCATGAGTGATAACACTGCG
GCCAACTTACTTCTGACAACGATCGGAGGACCGAAGGAGCTAACCGCTTTTTTGCACAACATGGGGGATC
ATGTAACTCGCCTTGATCGTTGGGAACCGGAGCTGAATGAAGCCATACCAAACGACGAGCGTGACACCAC
GATGCCTGTAGCAATGGCAACAACGTTGCGCAAACTATTAACTGGCGAACTACTTACTCTAGCTTCCCGG
CAACAATTAATAGACTGGATGGAGGCGGATAAAGTTGCAGGACCACTTCTGCGCTCGGCCCTTCCGGCTG
GCTGGTTTATTGCTGATAAATCTGGAGCCGGTGAGCGTGGGTCCCGCGGTATCATTGCAGCACTGGGGCC
AGATGGTAAGCCCTCCCGTATCGTAGTTATCTACACGACGGGGAGTCAGGCAACTATGGATGAACGAAAT
AGACAGATCGCTGAGATAGGTGCCTCACTGATTAAGCATTGGTAATGGATCCGGCTTACTAAAAGCCAGA
TAACAGTATGCGTATTTGCGCGCTGATTTTTGCGGTATAAGAATATATACTGATATGTATACCCGAAGTA
TGTCAAAAAGAGGTATGCTATGAAGCAGCGTATTACAGTGACAGTTGACAGCGACAGCTATCAGTTGCTC
AAGGCATATATGATGTCAATATCTCCGGTCTGGTAAGCACAACCATGCAGAATGAAGCCCGTCGTCTGCG
TGCCGAACGCTGGAAAGCGGAAAATCAGGAAGGGATGGCTGAGGTCGCCCGGTTTATTGAAATGAACGGC
TCTTTTGCTGACGAGAACAGGGGCTGGTGAAATGCAGTTTAAGGTTTACACCTATAAAAGAGAGAGCCGT
TATCGTCTGTTTGTGGATGTACAGAGTGATATTATCGATACACCGGGCCGTCGCATGGTTATTCCACTTG
CGTCTGCGCGCTTGCTCTCAGATAAAGTCTCCCGTGAACTTTACCCGGTGGTGCATATCGGGGATGAAAG
CTGGCGCATGATGACCACCGATATGGCCAGTGTGCCGGTTTCCGTTATCGGGGAAGAAGTGGCTGATCTC
AGCCACCGCGAAAATGACATCAAAAACGCCATTAACCTGATGTTCTGGGGAATATAATGTCAGGCTCCCT
TATACACAGCCAGTCTGCACGTCGCATAGTGACTGGATATGTTGTGTTTTACAGTATTATGTAGTCTGTT
TTTTATGCAAAATCTAATTTAATATATTGATATTTATATCATTTTACGTTTCTCGTTCAACTTTTCTATA
CAAAGTTGTCCAGCTGGAGCGAGACCGGAGACTAGTTGTTCGCCGAGCTCTTACGCGCCCGCGTAAAACA
CAATCAAGTATGAGTCATAAGCTGATGTCATGTTTTGCACACGGCTCATAACCGAACTGGCTTTACGAGT
AGAATTCTACTTGTAACGCACGATCAGTGGATGATGTCATTTGTTTTTCAAATCGAGATGATGTCATGTT
TTGCACACGGCTCATAAACTCGCTTTACGAGTAGAATTCTACGTGTAACGCACGATCGATTGATGAGTCA
TTTGTTTTGCAATATGATATCATACAATATGACTCATTTGTTTTTCAAAACCGAACTTGATTTACGGGTA
GAATTCTACTTGTAAAGCACAATCAAAAAGATGATGTCATTTGTTTTTCAAAACTGAACTCGCTTTACGA
GTAGAATTCTACGTGTAAAACACAATCAAGAAATGATGTCATTTGTTATAAAAATAAAAGCTGATGTCAT
GTTTTGCACATGGCTCATAACTAAACTCGCTTTACGGGTAGAATTCTACGCGCGTCGATGTCTTTGTGAT
GCGCGCGACATTTTTGTAGGTTATTGATAAAATGAACGGATACGTTGCCCGACATTATCATTAAATCCTT
GGCGTAGAATTTGTCGGGTCCATTGTCCGTGTGCGCTAGCATGCCCGTAACGGACCTCGTACTTTTGGCT
TCAAAGGTTTTGCGCACAGACAAAATGTGCCACACTTGCAGCTCTGCATGTGTGCGCGTTACCACAAATC
CCAACGGCGCAGTGTACTTGTTGTATGCAAATAAATCTCGATAAAGGCGCGGCGCGCGAATGCAGCTGAT
CACGTACGCTCCTCGTGTTCCGTTCAAGGACGGTGTTATCGACCTCAGATTAATGTTTATCGGCCGACTG
TTTTCGTATCCGCTCACCAAACGCGTTTTTGCATTAACATTGTATGTCGGCGGATGTTCTATATCTAATT
TGAATAAATAAACGATAACCGCGTTGGTTTTAGAGGGCATAATAAAAGAAATATTGTTATCGTGTTCGCC
ATTAGGGCAGTATAAATTGACGTTCATGTTGGATATTGTTTCAGTTGCAAGTTGACACTGGCGGCGACAA
GATCGTGAACAACCAAGTGACCATGAGCAAGGGCGAGGAGCTGTTCACCGGCGTGGTGCCCATCCTGGTG
GAGCTGGATGGCGATGTGAACGGCCACAAGTTCAGCGTGCGCGGCGAGGGCGAGGGCGATGCCACCAT
